Addgene plasmid #105418: pJOG172
Purpose: Synthetic biology
Depositing lab: Johannes Stuttmann. Depositing organization: Martin-Luther-Universitaet Halle-Wittenberg. Publication: Peripheral infrastructure vectors and an extended set of plant parts for the Modular Cloning system. Gantner J, Ordon J, Ilse T, Kretschmer C, Gruetzner R, Lofke C, Dagdas Y, Burstenbinder K, Marillonnet S, Stuttmann J. PLoS One. 2018 May 30;13(5):e0197185. doi: 10.1371/journal.pone.0197185. eCollection 2018. PubMed 29847550.
Backbone
  Vector backbone: pICH41308 (Engler et al., 2014)
  Vector type: Synthetic Biology
Growth in bacteria
  Bacterial resistance: Spectinomycin, 50 μg/mL
  Growth temperature: 37°C
  Growth strain: DH5alpha
  Copy number: High Copy
Gene/Insert
  Gene/Insert name: mTRQ (GFP variant)
  Mutation: BsaI/ BpiI restriction sites removed
  Cloning method: Restriction Enzyme; 5′ cloning site BpiI (destroyed during cloning); 3′ cloning site BpiI (destroyed during cloning)
  Sequencing primers: 5′ CTTTGAGTGAGCTGATACCG; 3′ GGGTTCCGCGCACATTTC
Terms and licenses: Academic/Nonprofit Terms; Industry Terms: Not Available to Industry
How to cite: pJOG172 was a gift from Johannes Stuttmann (Addgene plasmid # 105418 ; http://n2t.net/addgene:105418 ; RRID:Addgene_105418)
