[The description below was written by a language model from this plasmid's Addgene catalogue record and pLannotate feature annotations shown in this document.]
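Description:
pJOG172 is a small (about 3 kb) Modular Cloning (MoClo) part plasmid for plant synthetic biology, built in the pICH41308 backbone. It is maintained in E. coli at high copy from a ColE1/pUC-type origin and selected with spectinomycin. Resistance comes from an aadA streptomycin/spectinomycin adenylyltransferase gene that lies downstream of a bla (AmpR) promoter. The short integrase, gentamicin acetyltransferase and lacI fragments picked up by the annotation appear to be non-functional remnants that came along with the resistance cassette and the backbone's original cloning region, not working genes.

The payload is a promoterless coding sequence for "mTRQ", a GFP-derived cyan fluorescent protein that the feature table identifies as mTurquoise2, a bright, rapidly maturing monomer of Aequorea victoria origin. Internal BsaI and BpiI recognition sites were removed from the sequence ("domestication") so that it is compatible with Golden Gate assembly, which relies on these type IIS enzymes. The fragment was inserted through BpiI sites that were destroyed in the process. In MoClo part plasmids of this kind the module is normally released again with BsaI, leaving defined four-base overhangs, although the record does not state the overhangs or the exact module position (for example full coding sequence versus fusion tag).

No promoter, terminator or plant selection marker is present, so the plasmid is not an expression vector in its own right. It serves as a standardised building block, to be combined with promoter, terminator and other coding parts into transcription units. The fluorescent protein can then act as a reporter or label in plant expression constructs.
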