Features (pLannotate 1.2.2; 7 found; start..end, strand, type, name):
    110..214     +  promoter       AmpR promoter: bla
    205..285     -  CDS            int (fragment): INT2_ECOLX - Protein inferred from homology: Swiss-Prot protein existence level 3. Putative integrase believed to be involved in the insertion of antibiotic resistance genes into plasmids and transposons. From Escherichia coli.
    373..429     +  CDS            GmR (fragment): gentamycin acetyltransferase; aacC1; confers resistance to gentamycin
    436..1224    +  CDS            aadA: S3AD_ECOLX - Experimental evidence at protein level: Swiss-Prot protein existence level 1. Mediates bacterial resistance to the antibiotics streptomycin and spectinomycin. From Escherichia coli.
   1398..1986    +  rep_origin     ori: high-copy-number ColE1/pMB1/pBR322/pUC origin of replication
   2169..2218    +  CDS            lacI (fragment): lac repressor; lacI; The lac repressor binds to the lac operator to inhibit transcription in E. coli. This inhibition can be relieved by adding lactose or isopropyl-β-D-thiogalactopyranoside (IPTG).
   2235..2951    +  CDS            mTurquoise2: mTurquoise2 is a basic (constitutively fluorescent) cyan fluorescent protein published in 2012, derived from Aequorea victoria. It is reported to be a rapidly-maturing monomer with very low acid sensitivity.
>Addgene plasmid #105418 | pJOG172 | addgene full sequence | sequence record 207385 | Addgene NGS Result
GTGGCTCTTCAGTGGACGAAAGGGCCTCGTGATACGCCTATTTTTATAGGTTAATGTCATGATAATAATG
GTTTCTTAGACGTCAGGTGGCACTTTTCGGGGAAATGTGCGCGGAACCCCTATTTGTTTATTTTTCTAAA
TACATTCAAATATGTATCCGCTCATGAGACAATAACCCTGATAAATGCTTCAATAATATTGAAAAAGGAA
GAGTATGCGCTCACGCAACTGGTCCAGAACCTTGACCGAACGCAGCGGTGGTAACGGCGCAGTGGCGGTT
TTCATGGCTTGTTATGACTGTTTTTTTTTGGGGTACAGTCTATGCCTCGGGCATCCAAGCAGCAAGCGCG
TTACGCCGTGGGTCGATGTTTGATGTTATGGAGCAGCAACGATGTTACGCAGCAGGGCAGTCGCCCTAAA
ACAAAGTTAAACATCATGAGGGAAGCGGTGATCGCCGAAGTATCGACTCAACTATCAGAGGTAGTTGGCG
TCATCGAGCGCCATCTCGAACCGACGTTGCTGGCCGTACATTTGTACGGCTCCGCAGTGGATGGCGGCCT
GAAGCCACACAGCGATATTGATTTGCTGGTTACGGTGACCGTAAGGCTTGATGAAACAACGCGGCGAGCT
TTGATCAACGACCTTTTGGAAACTTCGGCTTCCCCTGGAGAGAGCGAGATTCTCCGCGCTGTAGAAGTCA
CCATTGTTGTGCACGACGACATCATTCCGTGGCGTTATCCAGCTAAGCGCGAACTGCAATTTGGAGAATG
GCAGCGCAATGACATTCTTGCAGGTATCTTCGAGCCAGCCACGATCGACATTGATCTGGCTATCTTGCTG
ACAAAAGCAAGAGAACATAGCGTTGCCTTGGTAGGTCCAGCGGCGGAGGAACTCTTTGATCCGGTTCCTG
AACAGGATCTATTTGAGGCGCTAAATGAAACCTTAACGCTATGGAACTCGCCGCCCGACTGGGCTGGCGA
TGAGCGAAATGTAGTGCTTACGTTGTCCCGCATTTGGTACAGCGCAGTAACCGGCAAAATCGCGCCGAAG
GATGTCGCTGCCGACTGGGCAATGGAGCGCCTGCCGGCCCAGTATCAGCCCGTCATACTTGAAGCTAGAC
AGGCTTATCTTGGACAAGAAGAAGATCGCTTGGCCTCGCGCGCAGATCAGTTGGAAGAATTTGTCCATTA
CGTAAAAGGCGAGATCACCAAGGTAGTCGGCAAATAACTGTCAGACCAAGTTTACTCATATATACTTTAG
ATTGATTTAAAACTTCATTTTTAATTTAAAAGGATCTAGGTGAAGATCCTTTTTGATAATCTCATGACCA
AAATCCCTTAACGTGAGTTTTCGTTCCACTGAGCGTCAGACCCCGTAGAAAAGATCAAAGGATCTTCTTG
AGATCCTTTTTTTCTGCGCGTAATCTGCTGCTTGCAAACAAAAAAACCACCGCTACCAGCGGTGGTTTGT
TTGCCGGATCAAGAGCTACCAACTCTTTTTCCGAAGGTAACTGGCTTCAGCAGAGCGCAGATACCAAATA
CTGTTCTTCTAGTGTAGCCGTAGTTAGGCCACCACTTCAAGAACTCTGTAGCACCGCCTACATACCTCGC
TCTGCTAATCCTGTTACCAGTGGCTGCTGCCAGTGGCGATAAGTCGTGTCTTACCGGGTTGGACTCAAGA
CGATAGTTACCGGATAAGGCGCAGCGGTCGGGCTGAACGGGGGGTTCGTGCACACAGCCCAGCTTGGAGC
GAACGACCTACACCGAACTGAGATACCTACAGCGTGAGCTATGAGAAAGCGCCACGCTTCCCGAAGGGAG
AAAGGCGGACAGGTATCCGGTAAGCGGCAGGGTCGGAACAGGAGAGCGCACGAGGGAGCTTCCAGGGGGA
AACGCCTGGTATCTTTATAGTCCTGTCGGGTTTCGCCACCTCTGACTTGAGCGTCGATTTTTGTGATGCT
CGTCAGGGGGGCGGAGCCTATGGAAAAACGCCAGCAACGCGGCCTTTTTACGGTTCCTGGCCTTTTGCTG
GCCTTTTGCTCACATGTTCTTTCCTGCGTTATCCCCTGATTCTGTGGATAACCGTATTACCGCCTTTGAG
TGAGCTGATACCGCTCGCCGCAGCCGAACGACCGAGCGCAGCGAGTCAGTGAGCGAGGAAGCGGAAGAGC
GCCCAATACGCAAACCGCCTCTCCCCGCGCGTTGGCCGATTCATTAATCACTCTGTGGTCTCAAATGGTG
AGCAAGGGCGAGGAGCTGTTCACCGGGGTGGTGCCCATCCTGGTCGAGCTGGACGGCGACGTAAACGGCC
ACAAGTTCAGCGTGTCCGGCGAGGGCGAGGGCGATGCCACCTACGGCAAGCTGACCCTGAAGTTCATCTG
CACCACCGGCAAGCTGCCCGTGCCCTGGCCCACCCTCGTGACCACCCTGTCCTGGGGCGTGCAGTGCTTC
GCCCGCTACCCCGACCACATGAAGCAGCACGACTTCTTCAAGTCCGCCATGCCCGAAGGCTACGTCCAGG
AGCGCACCATCTTCTTCAAGGACGACGGCAACTACAAGACCCGCGCCGAGGTGAAGTTCGAGGGCGACAC
CCTGGTGAACCGCATCGAGCTGAAGGGCATCGACTTCAAGGAGGACGGCAACATCCTGGGGCACAAGCTG
GAGTACAACTACTTTAGCGACAACGTCTATATCACCGCCGACAAGCAGAAGAACGGCATCAAGGCCAACT
TCAAGATCCGCCACAACATCGAGGACGGCGGCGTGCAGCTCGCCGACCACTACCAGCAGAACACCCCCAT
CGGCGACGGCCCCGTGCTGCTGCCCGACAACCACTACCTGAGCACCCAGTCCAAGCTGAGCAAAGACCCC
AACGAGAAGCGCGATCACATGGTCCTGCTGGAGTTCGTGACCGCCGCCGGGATCACTCTCGGCATGGACG
AGCTGTACAAATGAGCTTTGAGACCACGAA
